Addgene plasmid #111357: pRS315 U2 IIc+
Purpose: U2 snRNA with IIc+ mutation on a pRS315 plasmid
Depositing lab: Christine Guthrie. Depositing organization: University of California, San Francisco (UCSF).
Backbone
  Vector backbone: pRS315
  Vector type: Yeast Expression
  Selectable markers: LEU2
Growth in bacteria
  Bacterial resistance: Ampicillin, 100 μg/mL
  Growth temperature: 37°C
  Growth strain: DH5alpha
  Copy number: Low Copy
Gene/Insert
  Gene/Insert name: snR20 (alt names: LSR1; U2)
  Species: S. cerevisiae (budding yeast)
  Mutation: stem II IIc+ mutation
Terms and licenses: Academic/Nonprofit Terms; Industry Terms: Not Available to Industry
How to cite: pRS315 U2 IIc+ was a gift from Christine Guthrie (Addgene plasmid # 111357 ; http://n2t.net/addgene:111357 ; RRID:Addgene_111357)
