[The description below was written by a language model from this plasmid's Addgene catalogue record and pLannotate feature annotations shown in this document.]
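Description:
pRS315 U2 IIc+ is a yeast–E. coli shuttle plasmid built on the pRS315 backbone, a centromeric vector maintained at low copy in Saccharomyces cerevisiae through a CEN6/ARS element and selected by complementation of leucine auxotrophy with the LEU2 marker, which is present with its own promoter. In bacteria it replicates from a ColE1/pUC-type origin and is selected with ampicillin through the β-lactamase gene. The backbone also carries an f1 origin for single-stranded DNA production and the pBluescript-derived cloning region, with lac promoter/operator and lacZα remnants and flanking T3 and T7 promoters. The insert sits between the two halves of this split multiple cloning site.

The payload is a genomic fragment of about 2 kb from budding yeast containing the U2 small nuclear RNA gene (snR20, also called LSR1), a core spliceosomal RNA. It carries the "IIc+" mutation in stem II, although the record does not specify the nucleotide changes or their structural effect. The automated annotation recognises only the conserved 5' portion of U2, which fits the fact that yeast U2 is much longer than the consensus family model. It also detects fragments of neighbouring yeast open reading frames (SWC5 and a predicted protein), suggesting that the gene was cloned with its native flanking sequence. No heterologous promoter is recorded, so expression presumably relies on the endogenous U2 regulatory sequence. The short hits to a rice actin promoter and a baculovirus terminator are most likely spurious matches. The plasmid is suited to supplying a mutant U2 allele in yeast for genetic studies of splicing.
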