Features (pLannotate 1.2.2; 26 found; start..end, strand, type, name):
    302..326     -  promoter       Act1 promoter (fragment): rice actin promoter
    458..569     +  ncRNA          U2 (fragment): Accession: RF00004 - U2 spliceosomal RNA
   1729..1745    -  terminator     IE1 terminator (fragment): terminator of the ie1 gene from the baculovirus Autographa californica
   1758..1955    -  CDS            YB230_YEAST: Protein predicted: Swiss-Prot protein existence level 4. From Saccharomyces cerevisiae (strain ATCC 204508 / S288c) (Baker's yeast).
   2108..2155    -  misc_feature   MCS (fragment): pBluescript multiple cloning site
   2164..2182    -  promoter       T7 promoter: promoter for bacteriophage T7 RNA polymerase
   2185..2342    +  CDS            lacZα (fragment): LacZα fragment of β-galactosidase; lacZ fragment
   2346..2801    +  rep_origin     f1 ori (sequence partly withheld): f1 bacteriophage origin of replication; arrow indicates direction of (+) strand synthesis
   2802..2854    -  misc_feature   bom (fragment): basis of mobility region from pBR322
   2885..2962    +  CDS            YO192_YEAST (fragment): Experimental evidence at protein level: Swiss-Prot protein existence level 1. From Saccharomyces cerevisiae (strain ATCC 204508 / S288c) (Baker's yeast).
   3102..3509    +  promoter       LEU2 promoter: S. cerevisiae LEU2
   3510..4604    +  CDS            LEU2: 3-isopropylmalate dehydrogenase, required for leucine biosynthesis; S. cerevisiae LEU2; yeast auxotrophic marker
   4966..5082    -  CDS            NFS1 (fragment): NFS1_YEAST - Also known as SPL1 From Saccharomyces cerevisiae (strain ATCC 204508 / S288c) (Baker's yeast).
   5081..5131    -  misc_feature   bom (fragment): basis of mobility region from pBR322
   5233..5268    -  CDS            rop (fragment): Rop protein, which maintains plasmids at low copy number; rop
   5337..5840    -  misc_feature   CEN/ARS: S. cerevisiae CEN6 centromere fused to an autonomously replicating sequence
   5877..5981    +  promoter       AmpR promoter: bla
   5982..6842    +  CDS            AmpR: β-lactamase; bla; confers resistance to ampicillin, carbenicillin, and related antibiotics
   7013..7601    +  rep_origin     ori: high-copy-number ColE1/pMB1/pBR322/pUC origin of replication
   7784..7876    +  CDS            lacI (fragment): lac repressor; lacI; The lac repressor binds to the lac operator to inhibit transcription in E. coli. This inhibition can be relieved by adding lactose or isopropyl-β-D-thiogalactopyranoside (IPTG).
   7889..7910    +  protein_bind   CAP binding site: CAP binding activates transcription in the presence of cAMP. E. coli catabolite activator protein
   7925..7955    +  promoter       lac promoter: promoter for the E. coli lac operon
   7963..7979    +  protein_bind   lac operator: The lac repressor binds to the lac operator to inhibit transcription in E. coli. This inhibition can be relieved by adding lactose or isopropyl-β-D-thiogalactopyranoside (IPTG). lac repressor encoded by lacI
   8024..8042    +  promoter       T3 promoter: promoter for bacteriophage T3 RNA polymerase
   8054..8116    -  misc_feature   MCS (fragment): pBluescript multiple cloning site
   8117..135     +  CDS            SWC5 (fragment) (across the origin): SWC5_YEAST - Also known as AOR1. Experimental evidence at protein level: Swiss-Prot protein existence level 1. Component of the SWR1 complex which mediates the ATP- dependent exchange of histone H2A for the H2A variant HZT1 leading to transcriptional regulation of selected genes by chromatin remodeling. Involved in chromosome stability. From Saccharomyces cerevisiae (strain ATCC 204508 / S288c) (Baker's yeast).
>Addgene plasmid #111357 | pRS315 U2 IIc+ | addgene full sequence | sequence record 217733 | Addgene NGS Result
GTGCTGCACAACAAGGATGGGTTCTTGGCCCGGCAAGAATTTCTGCAGCGGGTCGGGTCTGCAGAGGACG
AGAGATACAAAGAATTGCGCCGGCAACAACTTGCTCAGCAGTTGCAGCAGGATAGCGAAGCTTCATAGAC
AAATATTACATGTATTAAATAACATGCTTTTCTGCTCAAATTTTTTTAACCGCCGAGGCCTGCACACTTT
CACTACGTGTATAACGATGCTGCAGACAAAGTAATGGGGTGTATGGGTGTGGGTGGCAAAAAAAACCTAG
CAACGCTCTATGTTTCTTTTCTTTTTTCTTTCTTTTTTTTTTTTTGCCGTTTCCGATGGGCCACTCGGTG
AAAACATATAAAAAGGGCTCTACATTCATTTTTTCATCGATGAGTACTTTACTTGTTATCAGATTTATTC
ATTTTGTTTCTACTTGTTTTTTTTTTAAATCCCCACGAATCTCTTTGCCTTTTGGCTTAGATCAAGTGTA
GTATCTGTTCTTTTCAGTGTAACAACTGAAATGACCTCAATGAGGCTCATTACCTTTTCAGTTGTTACAA
TACACATTTTTTGGCACCCAAAATAATAAAATGGACGGGAAGAGACTTTTTAAGCAAGTTGTTTTCCGCT
AATGTCAGGTCTCACTACTTTTTGCTGCTATTTTTCTTCGCTCATGGTTTCTTCATAAGGCGTTTTTATG
ATGGTTTTTCGAAATTGGTTTTTGAGACGACGGTTGCTCAAGGTTATTGTTTTTGTTTTCTTCTGGTTGT
TTTCTATTTTCTTTTTTTTAGCTTTCTGTTTCTCCCTTAGTTTGGCTTTTTGCTTCATACTCTTCCCTGT
CTTTCCGAGCCGTTTATGTCCAACGCGGGATTTGGTTTTTCTTTATCGATGGGAAGAAATGGTGCTATAG
TAGGTTGGGAGATAATATTTATGGTATGGGGTGCTAGTGCGGATGGGGCGCTCTTATTGTTGATTTCTTC
GCTCGTCTTCTTTTTCTGGTGGCGCTGCAAGAGGAAGTTTTTCGACTTTGTTATGATTTTTGGTTTGCAA
GGAAAGGTGTCTTACGATTCTTTTTTTGATGTAATAGGATAAGCTTGCTTATCCCCCAAGTATCGGCCAA
AGTTGTTGATTTTCCTTTTGAAGTGTCCTCGGTTTGAGGGGGTGTAGGGTGGGGTTGGTCTACAATAAGA
GTGTTCCATTGTTAACGTGCTGGCGTCTTTTACTATATTTTTTTTCCCAGTTTATTTTGTGCTTATTTTC
TCATTGAGGAGAAGGAGCTCTTCTCGCAGGATATAAATGGAGGTTTGCTAAAGGGGAGGAGATGTGTTTG
TGAGAATACTGCTGAGAGAGTTCTGGAAGAGAAAAAAAGGAGGCAATGGAAGGCGTTTGCTGGGAAAAGA
GAAGAGCCATGACTGCATCTGTTGTTTCAAGGCCAGTTTTATTAACCGCCTATGTCATAGAGGCGTTTTT
TTTGGAGGGATTTGAAGAATGCCGGCGGCATCAAGAAACGGACTTGATGGTTGACGCCTGTTTTTAAAGT
TAGAGACGTCGCGACCCTCGCACTTGTGGAGTCGTTCTTGACTTTTACTTTGGTCGCTTGATGTTTCTCT
CGTCTTCCCGTTCGCTCTTTTATTTTTTTATTTTTTTTTTCCTTTGACTTCGCATGAATGAGTTCATTCA
TGAAGCGAAAGGAGAGATTCTATATACCACGCAACCAAATATGTAAGTATATAAAATATATGTATGTGTG
TGCACTAATTGGCGGCATACTCTTTCTTGACCCGTTGTGATAGGGCCTTAGCTGCTTCCCATTGCCTGTC
CCGAGTCCAGCGACTCAAGACGTTGGACGTGCGCACGTACTCACACATGGCCGAATTGGCCCTTACGAAT
GAGCTCTTGGCTACCCCTCTTGCTGCACTCGCCACACACCATAACTGGTATAATTCGTTTCTCATGCTAG
TCTCTTTTTTTTTTTTTACTTGTTTCCTTTTCCTTTGTTGCTTATCCGCTTTCTCGTTCTCTCCTCTGTT
CTTGCCTCAACTCCTCAAATCTCTGCTGTCCCACTTACGTTTTATTTTTTCACCGTCCCCTTTCCCTGCC
CTACTACCCCGGGGGATCCACTAGTTCTAGAGCGGCCGCCACCGCGGTGGAGCTCCAATTCGCCCTATAG
TGAGTCGTATTACAATTCACTGGCCGTCGTTTTACAACGTCGTGACTGGGAAAACCCTGGCGTTACCCAA
CTTAATCGCCTTGCAGCACATCCCCCTTTCGCCAGCTGGCGTAATAGCGAAGAGGCCCGCACCGATCGCC
CTTCCCAACAGTTGCGCAGCCTGAATGGCGAATGG
[113 nt withheld, positions 2346-2458]
TTCGCCACGTTC
[91 nt withheld, positions 2471-2561]
A
[49 nt withheld, positions 2563-2611]
CCTTTGACGTTGGAGTCCACGTTCTTT
[37 nt withheld, positions 2639-2675]
ACCCTATCTCGGTCTATTCTTTTGATTTATAAGGGATTTTGCCGATTTCGGCCTATTGGTTAAAAAATGA
GCTGATTTAACAAAAATTTAACGCGAATTTTAACAAAATATTAACGCTTACAATTTCCTGATGCGGTATT
TTCTCCTTACGCATCTGTGCGGTATTTCACACCGCATATCGACCGGTCGAGGAGAACTTCTAGTATATCT
ACATACCTAATATTATTGCCTTATTAAAAATGGAATCCCAACAATTACATCAAAATCCACATTCTCTTCA
AAATCAATTGTCCTGTACTTCCTTGTTCATGTGTGTTCAAAAACGTTATATTTATAGGATAATTATACTC
TATTTCTCAACAAGTAATTGGTTGTTTGGCCGAGCGGTCTAAGGCGCCTGATTCAAGAAATATCTTGACC
GCAGTTAACTGTGGGAATACTCAGGTATCGTAAGATGCAAGAGTTCGAATCTCTTAGCAACCATTATTTT
TTTCCTCAACATAACGAGAACACACAGGGGCGCTATCGCACAGAATCAAATTCGATGACTGGAAATTTTT
TGTTAATTTCAGAGGTCGCCTGACGCATATACCTTTTTCAACTGAAAAATTGGGAGAAAAAGGAAAGGTG
AGAGCGCCGGAACCGGCTTTTCATATAGAATAGAGAAGCGTTCATGACTAAATGCTTGCATCACAATACT
TGAAGTTGACAATATTATTTAAGGACCTATTGTTTTTTCCAATAGGTGGTTAGCAATCGTCTTACTTTCT
AACTTTTCTTACCTTTTACATTTCAGCAATATATATATATATATTTCAAGGATATACCATTCTAATGTCT
GCCCCTAAGAAGATCGTCGTTTTGCCAGGTGACCACGTTGGTCAAGAAATCACAGCCGAAGCCATTAAGG
TTCTTAAAGCTATTTCTGATGTTCGTTCCAATGTCAAGTTCGATTTCGAAAATCATTTAATTGGTGGTGC
TGCTATCGATGCTACAGGTGTTCCACTTCCAGATGAGGCGCTGGAAGCCTCCAAGAAGGCTGATGCCGTT
TTGTTAGGTGCTGTGGGTGGTCCTAAATGGGGTACCGGTAGTGTTAGACCTGAACAAGGTTTACTAAAAA
TCCGTAAAGAACTTCAATTGTACGCCAACTTAAGACCATGTAACTTTGCATCCGACTCTCTTTTAGACTT
ATCTCCAATCAAGCCACAATTTGCTAAAGGTACTGACTTCGTTGTTGTCAGAGAATTAGTGGGAGGTATT
TACTTTGGTAAGAGAAAGGAAGACGATGGTGATGGTGTCGCTTGGGATAGTGAACAATACACCGTTCCAG
AAGTGCAAAGAATCACAAGAATGGCCGCTTTCATGGCCCTACAACATGAGCCACCATTGCCTATTTGGTC
CTTGGATAAAGCTAATGTTTTGGCCTCTTCAAGATTATGGAGAAAAACTGTGGAGGAAACCATCAAGAAC
GAATTCCCTACATTGAAGGTTCAACATCAATTGATTGATTCTGCCGCCATGATCCTAGTTAAGAACCCAA
CCCACCTAAATGGTATTATAATCACCAGCAACATGTTTGGTGATATCATCTCCGATGAAGCCTCCGTTAT
CCCAGGTTCCTTGGGTTTGTTGCCATCTGCGTCCTTGGCCTCTTTGCCAGACAAGAACACCGCATTTGGT
TTGTACGAACCATGCCACGGTTCTGCTCCAGATTTGCCAAAGAATAAGGTCAACCCTATCGCCACTATCT
TGTCTGCTGCAATGATGTTGAAATTGTCATTGAACTTGCCTGAAGAAGGTAAGGCCATTGAAGATGCAGT
TAAAAAGGTTTTGGATGCAGGTATCAGAACTGGTGATTTAGGTGGTTCCAACAGTACCACCGAAGTCGGT
GATGCTGTCGCCGAAGAAGTTAAGAAAATCCTTGCTTAAAAAGATTCTCTTTTTTTATGATATTTGTACA
TAAACTTTATAAATGAAATTCATAATAGAAACGACACGAAATTACAAAATGGAATATGTTCATAGGGTAG
ACGAAACTATATACGCAATCTACATACATTTATCAAGAAGGAGAAAAAGGAGGATGTAAAGGAATACAGG
TAAGCAAATTGATACTAATGGCTCAACGTGATAAGGAAAAAGAATTGCACTTTAACATTAATATTGACAA
GGAGGAGGGCACCACACAAAAAGTTAGGTGTAACAGAAAATCATGAAACTATGATTCCTAATTTATATAT
TGGAGGATTTTCTCTAAAAAAAAAAAAATACAACAAATAAAAAACACTCAATGACCTGACCATTTGATGG
AGTTTAAGTCAATACCTTCTTGAACCATTTCCCATAATGGTGAAAGTTCCCTCAAGAATTTTACTCTGTC
AGAAACGGCCTTAACGACGTAGTCGATATGGTGCACTCTCAGTACAATCTGCTCTGATGCCGCATAGTTA
AGCCAGCCCCGACACCCGCCAACACCCGCTGACGCGCCCTGACGGGCTTGTCTGCTCCCGGCATCCGCTT
ACAGACAAGCTGTGACCGTCTCCGGGAGCTGCATGTGTCAGAGGTTTTCACCGTCATCACCGAAACGCGC
GAGACGAAAGGGCCTCGTGATACGCCTATTTTTATAGGTTAATGTCATGATAATAATGGTTTCTTAGGAC
GGATCGCTTGCCTGTAACTTACACGCGCCTCGTATCTTTTAATGATGGAATAATTTGGGAATTTACTCTG
TGTTTATTTATTTTTATGTTTTGTATTTGGATTTTAGAAAGTAAATAAAGAAGGTAGAAGAGTTACGGAA
TGAAGAAAAAAAAATAAACAAAGGTTTAAAAAATTTCAACAAAAAGCGTACTTTACATATATATTTATTA
GACAAGAAAAGCAGATTAAATAGATATACATTCGATTAACGATAAGTAAAATGTAAAATCACAGGATTTT
CGTGTGTGGTCTTCTACACAGACAAGATGAAACAATTCGGCATTAATACCTGAGAGCAGGAAGAGCAAGA
TAAAAGGTAGTATTTGTTGGCGATCCCCCTAGAGTCTTTTACATCTTCGGAAAACAAAAACTATTTTTTC
TTTAATTTCTTTTTTTACTTTCTATTTTTAATTTATATATTTATATTAAAAAATTTAAATTATAATTATT
TTTATAGCACGTGATGAAAAGGACCCAGGTGGCACTTTTCGGGGAAATGTGCGCGGAACCCCTATTTGTT
TATTTTTCTAAATACATTCAAATATGTATCCGCTCATGAGACAATAACCCTGATAAATGCTTCAATAATA
TTGAAAAAGGAAGAGTATGAGTATTCAACATTTCCGTGTCGCCCTTATTCCCTTTTTTGCGGCATTTTGC
CTTCCTGTTTTTGCTCACCCAGAAACGCTGGTGAAAGTAAAAGATGCTGAAGATCAGTTGGGTGCACGAG
TGGGTTACATCGAACTGGATCTCAACAGCGGTAAGATCCTTGAGAGTTTTCGCCCCGAAGAACGTTTTCC
AATGATGAGCACTTTTAAAGTTCTGCTATGTGGCGCGGTATTATCCCGTATTGACGCCGGGCAAGAGCAA
CTCGGTCGCCGCATACACTATTCTCAGAATGACTTGGTTGAGTACTCACCAGTCACAGAAAAGCATCTTA
CGGATGGCATGACAGTAAGAGAATTATGCAGTGCTGCCATAACCATGAGTGATAACACTGCGGCCAACTT
ACTTCTGACAACGATCGGAGGACCGAAGGAGCTAACCGCTTTTTTGCACAACATGGGGGATCATGTAACT
CGCCTTGATCGTTGGGAACCGGAGCTGAATGAAGCCATACCAAACGACGAGCGTGACACCACGATGCCTG
TAGCAATGGCAACAACGTTGCGCAAACTATTAACTGGCGAACTACTTACTCTAGCTTCCCGGCAACAATT
AATAGACTGGATGGAGGCGGATAAAGTTGCAGGACCACTTCTGCGCTCGGCCCTTCCGGCTGGCTGGTTT
ATTGCTGATAAATCTGGAGCCGGTGAGCGTGGGTCTCGCGGTATCATTGCAGCACTGGGGCCAGATGGTA
AGCCCTCCCGTATCGTAGTTATCTACACGACGGGGAGTCAGGCAACTATGGATGAACGAAATAGACAGAT
CGCTGAGATAGGTGCCTCACTGATTAAGCATTGGTAACTGTCAGACCAAGTTTACTCATATATACTTTAG
ATTGATTTAAAACTTCATTTTTAATTTAAAAGGATCTAGGTGAAGATCCTTTTTGATAATCTCATGACCA
AAATCCCTTAACGTGAGTTTTCGTTCCACTGAGCGTCAGACCCCGTAGAAAAGATCAAAGGATCTTCTTG
AGATCCTTTTTTTCTGCGCGTAATCTGCTGCTTGCAAACAAAAAAACCACCGCTACCAGCGGTGGTTTGT
TTGCCGGATCAAGAGCTACCAACTCTTTTTCCGAAGGTAACTGGCTTCAGCAGAGCGCAGATACCAAATA
CTGTTCTTCTAGTGTAGCCGTAGTTAGGCCACCACTTCAAGAACTCTGTAGCACCGCCTACATACCTCGC
TCTGCTAATCCTGTTACCAGTGGCTGCTGCCAGTGGCGATAAGTCGTGTCTTACCGGGTTGGACTCAAGA
CGATAGTTACCGGATAAGGCGCAGCGGTCGGGCTGAACGGGGGGTTCGTGCACACAGCCCAGCTTGGAGC
GAACGACCTACACCGAACTGAGATACCTACAGCGTGAGCTATGAGAAAGCGCCACGCTTCCCGAAGGGAG
AAAGGCGGACAGGTATCCGGTAAGCGGCAGGGTCGGAACAGGAGAGCGCACGAGGGAGCTTCCAGGGGGA
AACGCCTGGTATCTTTATAGTCCTGTCGGGTTTCGCCACCTCTGACTTGAGCGTCGATTTTTGTGATGCT
CGTCAGGGGGGCGGAGCCTATGGAAAAACGCCAGCAACGCGGCCTTTTTACGGTTCCTGGCCTTTTGCTG
GCCTTTTGCTCACATGTTCTTTCCTGCGTTATCCCCTGATTCTGTGGATAACCGTATTACCGCCTTTGAG
TGAGCTGATACCGCTCGCCGCAGCCGAACGACCGAGCGCAGCGAGTCAGTGAGCGAGGAAGCGGAAGAGC
GCCCAATACGCAAACCGCCTCTCCCCGCGCGTTGGCCGATTCATTAATGCAGCTGGCACGACAGGTTTCC
CGACTGGAAAGCGGGCAGTGAGCGCAACGCAATTAATGTGAGTTAGCTCACTCATTAGGCACCCCAGGCT
TTACACTTTATGCTTCCGGCTCGTATGTTGTGTGGAATTGTGAGCGGATAACAATTTCACACAGGAAACA
GCTATGACCATGATTACGCCAAGCTCGAAATTAACCCTCACTAAAGGGAACAAAAGCTGGTACCGGGCCC
CCCCTCGAGGTCGACGGTATCGATAAGCTTGATATCGAATTCCTGCAGCCCCTGGACTGGGCTAGTTATG
TAGACCGTGCTGGACTTAACGACGAATTG
